Addgene plasmid #83915: Clover-Geminin(1-110)
Purpose: Fluorescent probe for M/G1 transition
Depositing lab: Michael Lin. Depositing organization: Stanford University. Publication: Fluorescent indicators for simultaneous reporting of all four cell cycle phases. Bajar BT, Lam AJ, Badiee RK, Oh YH, Chu J, Zhou XX, Kim N, Kim BB, Chung M, Yablonovitch AL, Cruz BF, Kulalert K, Tao JJ, Meyer T, Su XD, Lin MZ. Nat Methods. 2016 Oct 31. doi: 10.1038/nmeth.4045. PubMed 27798610.
Backbone
  Vector backbone: pLL3.7m
  Backbone size w/o insert (bp): 6500
  Total vector size (bp): 7475
  Vector type: Mammalian Expression, Lentiviral
Growth in bacteria
  Bacterial resistance: Ampicillin, 100 μg/mL
  Growth temperature: 37°C
  Growth strain: NEB Stable
  Copy number: High Copy
Gene/Insert
  Gene/Insert name: Clover-Geminin(1-110)
  Species: Synthetic
  Insert size (bp): 1080
  Promoter: CMV
  Cloning method: Unknown
  Sequencing primers: 5′ agctggtttagtgaaccgtcagatc; 3′ ggaaccggaacccttaaaca
Terms and licenses: Academic/Nonprofit Terms; Industry Terms: Not Available to Industry
How to cite: Clover-Geminin(1-110) was a gift from Michael Lin (Addgene plasmid # 83915 ; http://n2t.net/addgene:83915 ; RRID:Addgene_83915)
