[The description below was written by a language model from this plasmid's Addgene catalogue record and pLannotate feature annotations shown in this document.]
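Description:
Clover-Geminin(1-110) is an HIV-1-based lentiviral transfer plasmid built on the pLL3.7m backbone for expression in mammalian cells, either by direct transfection or after packaging into lentiviral particles. It is maintained in bacteria through a high-copy ColE1/pUC-type origin and an ampicillin resistance gene (β-lactamase with its own promoter). The viral portion begins with a CMV enhancer/promoter fused to a truncated 5' LTR, which drives genomic RNA production in packaging cells. This is followed by the Ψ packaging signal with a gag fragment, the Rev response element for Rev-dependent nuclear export, and the cPPT/CTS. A WPRE downstream of the payload enhances transcript expression, and the cassette ends in a fragmentary 3' LTR followed by a truncated LTR repeat. No mammalian selection marker is annotated.

The payload is a synthetic fusion of the green/yellow fluorescent protein Clover to the first 110 residues of human Geminin, transcribed from an internal CMV enhancer/promoter. Geminin is a replication inhibitor that is destroyed at the metaphase-anaphase transition, so the fusion's fluorescence is lost as cells leave mitosis. This matches the stated purpose as a fluorescent probe for the M/G1 transition, and the associated work concerns indicators reporting all four cell cycle phases. The CMV-Clover-Geminin unit is flanked by two loxP sites in the same orientation, so Cre recombinase could excise it. A mouse U6 Pol III promoter from the parental backbone sits upstream, but no annotated hairpin follows it. The two sequence records, a full sequencing result and an analyzer sequence, differ by only three nucleotides and give the same feature map.
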