Features (pLannotate 1.2.2; 26 found; start..end, strand, type, name):
     63..366     +  enhancer       CMV enhancer: human cytomegalovirus immediate early enhancer
    367..566     +  promoter       CMV promoter: human cytomegalovirus (CMV) immediate early promoter
    584..764     +  LTR            5' LTR (truncated): truncated 5' long terminal repeat (LTR) from HIV-1
    811..936     +  misc_feature   HIV-1 Ψ: packaging signal of human immunodeficiency virus type 1
    920..1258    +  CDS            HIV-1 gag (fragment): gag protein from human immunodeficiency virus 1; gag
   1433..1666    +  misc_feature   RRE: The Rev response element (RRE) of HIV-1 allows for Rev-dependent mRNA export from the nucleus to the cytoplasm.
   2043..2143    +  CDS            Rev (fragment): human immunodeficiency virus 1 (HIV-1) Rev protein; rev; enhances nuclear export of unspliced and incompletely spliced viral mRNAs
   2193..2310    +  misc_feature   cPPT/CTS: central polypurine tract and central termination sequence of HIV-1
   2369..2681    +  promoter       U6 promoter: RNA polymerase III promoter for mouse U6 snRNA (Das et al., 1988)
   2694..2721    -  misc_feature   MCS (fragment): pBluescript multiple cloning site
   2756..2789    +  protein_bind   loxP: Cre-mediated recombination occurs in the 8-bp core sequence (GCATACAT). Cre recombinase
   2905..3208    +  enhancer       CMV enhancer: human cytomegalovirus immediate early enhancer
   3209..3412    +  promoter       CMV promoter: human cytomegalovirus (CMV) immediate early promoter
   3444..4160    +  CDS            Clover: Clover is a basic (constitutively fluorescent) green/yellow fluorescent protein published in 2012, derived from Aequorea victoria. It is reported to be a rapidly-maturing weak dimer with high acid sensitivity.
   4191..4520    +  CDS            GMNN (fragment): GEMI_HUMAN - Experimental evidence at protein level: Swiss-Prot protein existence level 1. Inhibits DNA replication by preventing the incorporation of MCM complex into pre-replication complex (pre-RC) (PubMed:9635433, PubMed:14993212, PubMed:20129055, PubMed:24064211). It is degraded during the mitotic phase of the cell cycle (PubMed:9635433, PubMed:14993212, PubMed:24064211). Its destruction at the metaphase- anaphase transition permits replication in the succeeding cell cycle (PubMed:9635433, PubMed:14993212, PubMed:24064211). Inhibits histone acetyltransferase activity of KAT7/HBO1 in a CDT
   4559..4592    +  protein_bind   loxP: Cre-mediated recombination occurs in the 8-bp core sequence (GCATACAT). Cre recombinase
   4625..4648    +  misc_feature   MCS (fragment): pBluescript multiple cloning site
   4648..5236    +  misc_feature   WPRE: woodchuck hepatitis virus posttranscriptional regulatory element
   5237..5256    +  misc_feature   MCS (fragment): pBluescript multiple cloning site
   5258..5407    +  CDS            nef (fragment): NEF_HV1Z2 - Experimental evidence at protein level: Swiss-Prot protein existence level 1. Extracellular Nef protein targets CD4(+) T-lymphocytes for apoptosis by interacting with CXCR4 surface receptors. From Human immunodeficiency virus type 1 group M subtype D (isolate Z2/CDC-Z34) (HIV-1).
   5417..5436    +  misc_feature   cPPT/CTS (fragment): central polypurine tract and central termination sequence of HIV-1
   5438..5459    +  LTR            3' LTR (fragment): 3' long terminal repeat (LTR) from HIV-1
   5478..5658    +  LTR            5' LTR (truncated): truncated 5' long terminal repeat (LTR) from HIV-1
   5720..6308    -  rep_origin     ori: high-copy-number ColE1/pMB1/pBR322/pUC origin of replication
   6479..7339    -  CDS            AmpR: β-lactamase; bla; confers resistance to ampicillin, carbenicillin, and related antibiotics
   7340..7444    -  promoter       AmpR promoter: bla
>Addgene plasmid #83915 | Clover-Geminin(1-110) | addgene full sequence | sequence record 449490 | Addgene NGS Result
ACTAGTTATTAATAGTAATCAATTACGGGGTCATTAGTTCATAGCCCATATATGGAGTTCCGCGTTACAT
AACTTACGGTAAATGGCCCGCCTGGCTGACCGCCCAACGACCCCCGCCCATTGACGTCAATAATGACGTA
TGTTCCCATAGTAACGCCAATAGGGACTTTCCATTGACGTCAATGGGTGGAGTATTTACGGTAAACTGCC
CACTTGGCAGTACATCAAGTGTATCATATGCCAAGTACGCCCCCTATTGACGTCAATGACGGTAAATGGC
CCGCCTGGCATTATGCCCAGTACATGACCTTATGGGACTTTCCTACTTGGCAGTACATCTACGTATTAGT
CATCGCTATTACCATGGTGATGCGGTTTTGGCAGTACATCAATGGGCGTGGATAGCGGTTTGACTCACGG
GGATTTCCAAGTCTCCACCCCATTGACGTCAATGGGAGTTTGTTTTGGCACCAAAATCAACGGGACTTTC
CAAAATGTCGTAACAACTCCGCCCCATTGACGCAAATGGGCGGTAGGCGTGTACGGTGGGAGGTCTATAT
AAGCAGCGCGTTTTGCCTGTACTGGGTCTCTCTGGTTAGACCAGATCTGAGCCTGGGAGCTCTCTGGCTA
ACTAGGGAACCCACTGCTTAAGCCTCAATAAAGCTTGCCTTGAGTGCTTCAAGTAGTGTGTGCCCGTCTG
TTGTGTGACTCTGGTAACTAGAGATCCCTCAGACCCTTTTAGTCAGTGTGGAAAATCTCTAGCAGTGGCG
CCCGAACAGGGACTTGAAAGCGAAAGGGAAACCAGAGGAGCTCTCTCGACGCAGGACTCGGCTTGCTGAA
GCGCGCACGGCAAGAGGCGAGGGGCGGCGACTGGTGAGTACGCCAAAAATTTTGACTAGCGGAGGCTAGA
AGGAGAGAGATGGGTGCGAGAGCGTCAGTATTAAGCGGGGGAGAATTAGATCGCGATGGGAAAAAATTCG
GTTAAGGCCAGGGGGAAAGAAAAAATATAAATTAAAACATATAGTATGGGCAAGCAGGGAGCTAGAACGA
TTCGCAGTTAATCCTGGCCTGTTAGAAACATCAGAAGGCTGTAGACAAATACTGGGACAGCTACAACCAT
CCCTTCAGACAGGATCAGAAGAACTTAGATCATTATATAATACAGTAGCAACCCTCTATTGTGTGCATCA
AAGGATAGAGATAAAAGACACCAAGGAAGCTTTAGACAAGATAGAGGAAGAGCAAAACAAAAGTAAGACC
ACCGCACAGCAAGCGGCCGGCCGCTGATCTTCAGACCTGGAGGAGGAGATATGAGGGACAATTGGAGAAG
TGAATTATATAAATATAAAGTAGTAAAAATTGAACCATTAGGAGTAGCACCCACCAAGGCAAAGAGAAGA
GTGGTGCAGAGAGAAAAAAGAGCAGTGGGAATAGGAGCTTTGTTCCTTGGGTTCTTGGGAGCAGCAGGAA
GCACTATGGGCGCAGCGTCAATGACGCTGACGGTACAGGCCAGACAATTATTGTCTGGTATAGTGCAGCA
GCAGAACAATTTGCTGAGGGCTATTGAGGCGCAACAGCATCTGTTGCAACTCACAGTCTGGGGCATCAAG
CAGCTCCAGGCAAGAATCCTGGCTGTGGAAAGATACCTAAAGGATCAACAGCTCCTGGGGATTTGGGGTT
GCTCTGGAAAACTCATTTGCACCACTGCTGTGCCTTGGAATGCTAGTTGGAGTAATAAATCTCTGGAACA
GATTTGGAATCACACGACCTGGATGGAGTGGGACAGAGAAATTAACAATTACACAAGCTTAATACACTCC
TTAATTGAAGAATCGCAAAACCAGCAAGAAAAGAATGAACAAGAATTATTGGAATTAGATAAATGGGCAA
GTTTGTGGAATTGGTTTAACATAACAAATTGGCTGTGGTATATAAAATTATTCATAATGATAGTAGGAGG
CTTGGTAGGTTTAAGAATAGTTTTTGCTGTACTTTCTATAGTGAATAGAGTTAGGCAGGGATATTCACCA
TTATCGTTTCAGACCCACCTCCCAACCCCGAGGGGACCCGACAGGCCCGAAGGAATAGAAGAAGAAGGTG
GAGAGAGAGACAGAGACAGATCCATTCGATTAGTGAACGGATCGGCACTGCGTGCGCCAATTCTGCAGAC
AAATGGCAGTATTCATCCACAATTTTAAAAGAAAAGGGGGGATTGGGGGGTACAGTGCAGGGGAAAGAAT
AGTAGACATAATAGCAACAGACATACAAACTAAAGAATTACAAAAACAAATTACAAAAATTCAAAATTTT
CGGGTTTATTACAGGGACAGCAGAGATCCAGTTTGGTTAGTACCGGGCCCGCTCTAGAGATCCGACGCGC
CATCTCTAGGCCCGCGCCGGCCCCCTCGCACAGACTTGTGGGAGAAGCTCGGCTACTCCCCTGCCCCGGT
TAATTTGCATATAATATTTCCTAGTAACTATAGAGGCTTAATGTGCGATAAAAGACAGATAATCTGTTCT
TTTTAATACTAGCTACATTTTACATGATAGGCTTGGATTTCTATAAGAGATACAAATACTAAATTATTAT
TTTAAAAAACAGCACAAAAGGAAACTCACCCTAACTGTAAAGTAATTGTGTGTTTTGAGACTATAAATAT
CCCTTGGAGAAAAGCCTTGTTAACGCGCGGTGACCCTCGAGGTCGACGGTATCGATAAGCTCGCTTCACG
AGATTCCAGCAGGTCGAGGGACCTAATAACTTCGTATAGCATACATTATACGAAGTTATATTAAGGGTTC
CAAGCTTAAGCGGCCGCGTGGATAACCGTATTACCGCCATGCATTAGTTATTAATAGTAATCAATTACGG
GGTCATTAGTTCATAGCCCATATATGGAGTTCCGCGTTACATAACTTACGGTAAATGGCCCGCCTGGCTG
ACCGCCCAACGACCCCCGCCCATTGACGTCAATAATGACGTATGTTCCCATAGTAACGCCAATAGGGACT
TTCCATTGACGTCAATGGGTGGAGTATTTACGGTAAACTGCCCACTTGGCAGTACATCAAGTGTATCATA
TGCCAAGTACGCCCCCTATTGACGTCAATGACGGTAAATGGCCCGCCTGGCATTATGCCCAGTACATGAC
CTTATGGGACTTTCCTACTTGGCAGTACATCTACGTATTAGTCATCGCTATTACCATGGTGATGCGGTTT
TGGCAGTACATCAATGGGCGTGGATAGCGGTTTGACTCACGGGGATTTCCAAGTCTCCACCCCATTGACG
TCAATGGGAGTTTGTTTTGGCACCAAAATCAACGGGACTTTCCAAAATGTCGTAACAACTCCGCCCCATT
GACGCAAATGGGCGGTAGGCGTGTACGGTGGGAGGTCTATATAAGCAGAGCTGGTTTAGTGAACCGTCAG
ATCCGCTAGCACCATGGTGAGCAAGGGCGAGGAGCTGTTCACCGGGGTGGTGCCCATCCTGGTCGAGCTG
GACGGCGACGTAAACGGCCACAAGTTCAGCGTCCGCGGCGAGGGCGAGGGCGATGCCACCAACGGCAAGC
TGACCCTGAAGTTCATCTGCACCACCGGCAAGCTGCCCGTGCCCTGGCCCACCCTCGTGACCACCTTCGG
CTACGGCGTGGCCTGCTTCAGCCGCTACCCCGACCACATGAAGCAGCACGACTTCTTCAAGTCCGCCATG
CCCGAAGGCTACGTCCAGGAGCGCACCATCTCTTTCAAGGACGACGGTACCTACAAGACCCGCGCCGAGG
TGAAGTTCGAGGGCGACACCCTGGTGAACCGCATCGAGCTGAAGGGCATCGACTTCAAGGAGGACGGCAA
CATCCTGGGGCACAAGCTGGAGTACAACTTCAACAGCCACAACGTCTATATCACGGCCGACAAGCAGAAG
AACGGCATCAAGGCTAACTTCAAGATCCGCCACAACGTTGAGGACGGCAGCGTGCAGCTCGCCGACCACT
ACCAGCAGAACACCCCCATCGGCGACGGCCCCGTGCTGCTGCCCGACAACCACTACCTGAGCCATCAGTC
CGCCCTGAGCAAAGACCCCAACGAGAAGCGCGATCACATGGTCCTGCTGGAGTTCGTGACCGCCGCCGGG
ATTACACATGGCATGGACGAGCTGTACAAGGATATCCATGCACACTGGCGGCCGCTCGAGATGAATCCCA
GTATGAAGCAGAAACAAGAAGAAATCAAAGAGAATATAAAGAATAGTTCTGTCCCAAGAAGAACTCTGAA
GATGATTCAGCCTTCTGCATCTGGATCTCTTGTTGGAAGAGAAAATGAGCTGTCCGCAGGCTTGTCCAAA
AGGAAACATCGGAATGACCACTTAACATCTACAACTTCCAGCCCTGGGGTTATTGTCCCAGAATCTAGTG
AAAATAAAAATCTTGGAGGAGTCACCCAGGAGTCATTTGATCTTATGATTAAAGAAAATCCATCCTCTCA
GTATTGGAAGGAAGTGGCAGAAAAACGGAGAAAGGCGCTGTAAGTTTAAACCCTGCAGGGAATTCGTCGA
GGGACCTAATAACTTCGTATAGCATACATTATACGAAGTTATACATGTTTAAGGGTTCCGGTTCCACTAG
GTACAATTCGATATCAAGCTTATCGATAATCAACCTCTGGATTACAAAATTTGTGAAAGATTGACTGGTA
TTCTTAACTATGTTGCTCCTTTTACGCTATGTGGATACGCTGCTTTAATGCCTTTGTATCATGCTATTGC
TTCCCGTATGGCTTTCATTTTCTCCTCCTTGTATAAATCCTGGTTGCTGTCTCTTTATGAGGAGTTGTGG
CCCGTTGTCAGGCAACGTGGCGTGGTGTGCACTGTGTTTGCTGACGCAACCCCCACTGGTTGGGGCATTG
CCACCACCTGTCAGCTCCTTTCCGGGACTTTCGCTTTCCCCCTCCCTATTGCCACGGCGGAACTCATCGC
CGCCTGCCTTGCCCGCTGCTGGACAGGGGCTCGGCTGTTGGGCACTGACAATTCCGTGGTGTTGTCGGGG
AAATCATCGTCCTTTCCTTGGCTGCTCGCCTGTGTTGCCACCTGGATTCTGCGCGGGACGTCCTTCTGCT
ACGTCCCTTCGGCCCTCAATCCAGCGGACCTTCCTTCCCGCGGCCTGCTGCCGGCTCTGCGGCCTCTTCC
GCGTCTTCGCCTTCGCCCTCAGACGAGTCGGATCTCCCTTTGGGCCGCCTCCCCGCATCGATACCGTCGA
CCTCGATCGAGACCTAGAAAAACATGGAGCAATCACAAGTAGCAATACAGCAGCTACCAATGCTGATTGT
GCCTGGCTAGAAGCACAAGAGGAGGAGGAGGTGGGTTTTCCAGTCACACCTCAGGTACCTTTAAGACCAA
TGACTTACAAGGCAGCTGACGCGTGATTTTAAAAGAAAAGGGGGGACTGGAAGGGCTAATTCACTCCCAC
TGCTTTTTGCCTGTACTGGGTCTCTCTGGTTAGACCAGATCTGAGCCTGGGAGCTCTCTGGCTAACTAGG
GAACCCACTGCTTAAGCCTCAATAAAGCTTGCCTTGAGTGCTTCAAGTAGTGTGTGCCCGTCTGTTGTGT
GACTCTGGTAACTAGAGATCCCTCAGACCCTTTTAGTCAGTGTGGAAAATCTCTAGCAGCATGTGAGCAA
AAGGCCAGCAAAAGGCCAGGAACCGTAAAAAGGCCGCGTTGCTGGCGTTTTTCCATAGGCTCCGCCCCCC
TGACGAGCATCACAAAAATCGACGCTCAAGTCAGAGGTGGCGAAACCCGACAGGACTATAAAGATACCAG
GCGTTTCCCCCTGGAAGCTCCCTCGTGCGCTCTCCTGTTCCGACCCTGCCGCTTACCGGATACCTGTCCG
CCTTTCTCCCTTCGGGAAGCGTGGCGCTTTCTCATAGCTCACGCTGTAGGTATCTCAGTTCGGTGTAGGT
CGTTCGCTCCAAGCTGGGCTGTGTGCACGAACCCCCCGTTCAGCCCGACCGCTGCGCCTTATCCGGTAAC
TATCGTCTTGAGTCCAACCCGGTAAGACACGACTTATCGCCACTGGCAGCAGCCACTGGTAACAGGATTA
GCAGAGCGAGGTATGTAGGCGGTGCTACAGAGTTCTTGAAGTGGTGGCCTAACTACGGCTACACTAGAAG
AACAGTATTTGGTATCTGCGCTCTGCTGAAGCCAGTTACCTTCGGAAAAAGAGTTGGTAGCTCTTGATCC
GGCAAACAAACCACCGCTGGTAGCGGTGGTTTTTTTGTTTGCAAGCAGCAGATTACGCGCAGAAAAAAAG
GATCTCAAGAAGATCCTTTGATCTTTTCTACGGGGTCTGACGCTCAGTGGAACGAAAACTCACGTTAAGG
GATTTTGGTCATGAGATTATCAAAAAGGATCTTCACCTAGATCCTTTTAAATTAAAAATGAAGTTTTAAA
TCAATCTAAAGTATATATGAGTAAACTTGGTCTGACAGTTACCAATGCTTAATCAGTGAGGCACCTATCT
CAGCGATCTGTCTATTTCGTTCATCCATAGTTGCCTGACTCCCCGTCGTGTAGATAACTACGATACGGGA
GGGCTTACCATCTGGCCCCAGTGCTGCAATGATACCGCGAGACCCACGCTCACCGGCTCCAGATTTATCA
GCAATAAACCAGCCAGCCGGAAGGGCCGAGCGCAGAAGTGGTCCTGCAACTTTATCCGCCTCCATCCAGT
CTATTAATTGTTGCCGGGAAGCTAGAGTAAGTAGTTCGCCAGTTAATAGTTTGCGCAACGTTGTTGCCAT
TGCTACAGGCATCGTGGTGTCACGCTCGTCGTTTGGTATGGCTTCATTCAGCTCCGGTTCCCAACGATCA
AGGCGAGTTACATGATCCCCCATGTTGTGCAAAAAAGCGGTTAGCTCCTTCGGTCCTCCGATCGTTGTCA
GAAGTAAGTTGGCCGCAGTGTTATCACTCATGGTTATGGCAGCACTGCATAATTCTCTTACTGTCATGCC
ATCCGTAAGATGCTTTTCTGTGACTGGTGAGTACTCAACCAAGTCATTCTGAGAATAGTGTATGCGGCGA
CCGAGTTGCTCTTGCCCGGCGTCAATACGGGATAATACCGCGCCACATAGCAGAACTTTAAAAGTGCTCA
TCATTGGAAAACGTTCTTCGGGGCGAAAACTCTCAAGGATCTTACCGCTGTTGAGATCCAGTTCGATGTA
ACCCACTCGTGCACCCAACTGATCTTCAGCATCTTTTACTTTCACCAGCGTTTCTGGGTGAGCAAAAACA
GGAAGGCAAAATGCCGCAAAAAAGGGAATAAGGGCGACACGGAAATGTTGAATACTCATACTCTTCCTTT
TTCAATATTATTGAAGCATTTATCAGGGTTATTGTCTCATGAGCGGATACATATTTGAATGTATTTAGAA
AAATAAACAAATAGGGGTTCCGCGCACATTTCCCCGAAAAGTGCCACCTGAC
