Features (pLannotate 1.2.2; 26 found; start..end, strand, type, name):
     63..366     +  enhancer       CMV enhancer: human cytomegalovirus immediate early enhancer
    367..566     +  promoter       CMV promoter: human cytomegalovirus (CMV) immediate early promoter
    584..764     +  LTR            5' LTR (truncated): truncated 5' long terminal repeat (LTR) from HIV-1
    811..936     +  misc_feature   HIV-1 Ψ: packaging signal of human immunodeficiency virus type 1
    920..1258    +  CDS            HIV-1 gag (fragment): gag protein from human immunodeficiency virus 1; gag
   1435..1668    +  misc_feature   RRE: The Rev response element (RRE) of HIV-1 allows for Rev-dependent mRNA export from the nucleus to the cytoplasm.
   2045..2145    +  CDS            Rev (fragment): human immunodeficiency virus 1 (HIV-1) Rev protein; rev; enhances nuclear export of unspliced and incompletely spliced viral mRNAs
   2195..2312    +  misc_feature   cPPT/CTS: central polypurine tract and central termination sequence of HIV-1
   2371..2684    +  promoter       U6 promoter: RNA polymerase III promoter for mouse U6 snRNA (Das et al., 1988)
   2697..2724    -  misc_feature   MCS (fragment): pBluescript multiple cloning site
   2759..2792    +  protein_bind   loxP: Cre-mediated recombination occurs in the 8-bp core sequence (GCATACAT). Cre recombinase
   2908..3211    +  enhancer       CMV enhancer: human cytomegalovirus immediate early enhancer
   3212..3415    +  promoter       CMV promoter: human cytomegalovirus (CMV) immediate early promoter
   3447..4163    +  CDS            Clover: Clover is a basic (constitutively fluorescent) green/yellow fluorescent protein published in 2012, derived from Aequorea victoria. It is reported to be a rapidly-maturing weak dimer with high acid sensitivity.
   4194..4523    +  CDS            GMNN (fragment): GEMI_HUMAN - Experimental evidence at protein level: Swiss-Prot protein existence level 1. Inhibits DNA replication by preventing the incorporation of MCM complex into pre-replication complex (pre-RC) (PubMed:9635433, PubMed:14993212, PubMed:20129055, PubMed:24064211). It is degraded during the mitotic phase of the cell cycle (PubMed:9635433, PubMed:14993212, PubMed:24064211). Its destruction at the metaphase- anaphase transition permits replication in the succeeding cell cycle (PubMed:9635433, PubMed:14993212, PubMed:24064211). Inhibits histone acetyltransferase activity of KAT7/HBO1 in a CDT
   4562..4595    +  protein_bind   loxP: Cre-mediated recombination occurs in the 8-bp core sequence (GCATACAT). Cre recombinase
   4628..4651    +  misc_feature   MCS (fragment): pBluescript multiple cloning site
   4651..5239    +  misc_feature   WPRE: woodchuck hepatitis virus posttranscriptional regulatory element
   5240..5259    +  misc_feature   MCS (fragment): pBluescript multiple cloning site
   5261..5410    +  CDS            nef (fragment): NEF_HV1Z2 - Experimental evidence at protein level: Swiss-Prot protein existence level 1. Extracellular Nef protein targets CD4(+) T-lymphocytes for apoptosis by interacting with CXCR4 surface receptors. From Human immunodeficiency virus type 1 group M subtype D (isolate Z2/CDC-Z34) (HIV-1).
   5420..5439    +  misc_feature   cPPT/CTS (fragment): central polypurine tract and central termination sequence of HIV-1
   5441..5462    +  LTR            3' LTR (fragment): 3' long terminal repeat (LTR) from HIV-1
   5481..5661    +  LTR            5' LTR (truncated): truncated 5' long terminal repeat (LTR) from HIV-1
   5723..6311    -  rep_origin     ori: high-copy-number ColE1/pMB1/pBR322/pUC origin of replication
   6482..7342    -  CDS            AmpR: β-lactamase; bla; confers resistance to ampicillin, carbenicillin, and related antibiotics
   7343..7447    -  promoter       AmpR promoter: bla
>Addgene plasmid #83915 | Clover-Geminin(1-110) | analyzer sequence | sequence record 160370
ACTAGTTATTAATAGTAATCAATTACGGGGTCATTAGTTCATAGCCCATATATGGAGTTCCGCGTTACAT
AACTTACGGTAAATGGCCCGCCTGGCTGACCGCCCAACGACCCCCGCCCATTGACGTCAATAATGACGTA
TGTTCCCATAGTAACGCCAATAGGGACTTTCCATTGACGTCAATGGGTGGAGTATTTACGGTAAACTGCC
CACTTGGCAGTACATCAAGTGTATCATATGCCAAGTACGCCCCCTATTGACGTCAATGACGGTAAATGGC
CCGCCTGGCATTATGCCCAGTACATGACCTTATGGGACTTTCCTACTTGGCAGTACATCTACGTATTAGT
CATCGCTATTACCATGGTGATGCGGTTTTGGCAGTACATCAATGGGCGTGGATAGCGGTTTGACTCACGG
GGATTTCCAAGTCTCCACCCCATTGACGTCAATGGGAGTTTGTTTTGGCACCAAAATCAACGGGACTTTC
CAAAATGTCGTAACAACTCCGCCCCATTGACGCAAATGGGCGGTAGGCGTGTACGGTGGGAGGTCTATAT
AAGCAGCGCGTTTTGCCTGTACTGGGTCTCTCTGGTTAGACCAGATCTGAGCCTGGGAGCTCTCTGGCTA
ACTAGGGAACCCACTGCTTAAGCCTCAATAAAGCTTGCCTTGAGTGCTTCAAGTAGTGTGTGCCCGTCTG
TTGTGTGACTCTGGTAACTAGAGATCCCTCAGACCCTTTTAGTCAGTGTGGAAAATCTCTAGCAGTGGCG
CCCGAACAGGGACTTGAAAGCGAAAGGGAAACCAGAGGAGCTCTCTCGACGCAGGACTCGGCTTGCTGAA
GCGCGCACGGCAAGAGGCGAGGGGCGGCGACTGGTGAGTACGCCAAAAATTTTGACTAGCGGAGGCTAGA
AGGAGAGAGATGGGTGCGAGAGCGTCAGTATTAAGCGGGGGAGAATTAGATCGCGATGGGAAAAAATTCG
GTTAAGGCCAGGGGGAAAGAAAAAATATAAATTAAAACATATAGTATGGGCAAGCAGGGAGCTAGAACGA
TTCGCAGTTAATCCTGGCCTGTTAGAAACATCAGAAGGCTGTAGACAAATACTGGGACAGCTACAACCAT
CCCTTCAGACAGGATCAGAAGAACTTAGATCATTATATAATACAGTAGCAACCCTCTATTGTGTGCATCA
AAGGATAGAGATAAAAGACACCAAGGAAGCTTTAGACAAGATAGAGGAAGAGCAAAACAAAAGTAAGACC
ACCGCACAGCAAGCGGCCGGCCGCGCTGATCTTCAGACCTGGAGGAGGAGATATGAGGGACAATTGGAGA
AGTGAATTATATAAATATAAAGTAGTAAAAATTGAACCATTAGGAGTAGCACCCACCAAGGCAAAGAGAA
GAGTGGTGCAGAGAGAAAAAAGAGCAGTGGGAATAGGAGCTTTGTTCCTTGGGTTCTTGGGAGCAGCAGG
AAGCACTATGGGCGCAGCGTCAATGACGCTGACGGTACAGGCCAGACAATTATTGTCTGGTATAGTGCAG
CAGCAGAACAATTTGCTGAGGGCTATTGAGGCGCAACAGCATCTGTTGCAACTCACAGTCTGGGGCATCA
AGCAGCTCCAGGCAAGAATCCTGGCTGTGGAAAGATACCTAAAGGATCAACAGCTCCTGGGGATTTGGGG
TTGCTCTGGAAAACTCATTTGCACCACTGCTGTGCCTTGGAATGCTAGTTGGAGTAATAAATCTCTGGAA
CAGATTTGGAATCACACGACCTGGATGGAGTGGGACAGAGAAATTAACAATTACACAAGCTTAATACACT
CCTTAATTGAAGAATCGCAAAACCAGCAAGAAAAGAATGAACAAGAATTATTGGAATTAGATAAATGGGC
AAGTTTGTGGAATTGGTTTAACATAACAAATTGGCTGTGGTATATAAAATTATTCATAATGATAGTAGGA
GGCTTGGTAGGTTTAAGAATAGTTTTTGCTGTACTTTCTATAGTGAATAGAGTTAGGCAGGGATATTCAC
CATTATCGTTTCAGACCCACCTCCCAACCCCGAGGGGACCCGACAGGCCCGAAGGAATAGAAGAAGAAGG
TGGAGAGAGAGACAGAGACAGATCCATTCGATTAGTGAACGGATCGGCACTGCGTGCGCCAATTCTGCAG
ACAAATGGCAGTATTCATCCACAATTTTAAAAGAAAAGGGGGGATTGGGGGGTACAGTGCAGGGGAAAGA
ATAGTAGACATAATAGCAACAGACATACAAACTAAAGAATTACAAAAACAAATTACAAAAATTCAAAATT
TTCGGGTTTATTACAGGGACAGCAGAGATCCAGTTTGGTTAGTACCGGGCCCGCTCTAGAGATCCGACGC
CGCCATCTCTAGGCCCGCGCCGGCCCCCTCGCACAGACTTGTGGGAGAAGCTCGGCTACTCCCCTGCCCC
GGTTAATTTGCATATAATATTTCCTAGTAACTATAGAGGCTTAATGTGCGATAAAAGACAGATAATCTGT
TCTTTTTAATACTAGCTACATTTTACATGATAGGCTTGGATTTCTATAAGAGATACAAATACTAAATTAT
TATTTTAAAAAACAGCACAAAAGGAAACTCACCCTAACTGTAAAGTAATTGTGTGTTTTGAGACTATAAA
TATCCCTTGGAGAAAAGCCTTGTTAACGCGCGGTGACCCTCGAGGTCGACGGTATCGATAAGCTCGCTTC
ACGAGATTCCAGCAGGTCGAGGGACCTAATAACTTCGTATAGCATACATTATACGAAGTTATATTAAGGG
TTCCAAGCTTAAGCGGCCGCGTGGATAACCGTATTACCGCCATGCATTAGTTATTAATAGTAATCAATTA
CGGGGTCATTAGTTCATAGCCCATATATGGAGTTCCGCGTTACATAACTTACGGTAAATGGCCCGCCTGG
CTGACCGCCCAACGACCCCCGCCCATTGACGTCAATAATGACGTATGTTCCCATAGTAACGCCAATAGGG
ACTTTCCATTGACGTCAATGGGTGGAGTATTTACGGTAAACTGCCCACTTGGCAGTACATCAAGTGTATC
ATATGCCAAGTACGCCCCCTATTGACGTCAATGACGGTAAATGGCCCGCCTGGCATTATGCCCAGTACAT
GACCTTATGGGACTTTCCTACTTGGCAGTACATCTACGTATTAGTCATCGCTATTACCATGGTGATGCGG
TTTTGGCAGTACATCAATGGGCGTGGATAGCGGTTTGACTCACGGGGATTTCCAAGTCTCCACCCCATTG
ACGTCAATGGGAGTTTGTTTTGGCACCAAAATCAACGGGACTTTCCAAAATGTCGTAACAACTCCGCCCC
ATTGACGCAAATGGGCGGTAGGCGTGTACGGTGGGAGGTCTATATAAGCAGAGCTGGTTTAGTGAACCGT
CAGATCCGCTAGCACCATGGTGAGCAAGGGCGAGGAGCTGTTCACCGGGGTGGTGCCCATCCTGGTCGAG
CTGGACGGCGACGTAAACGGCCACAAGTTCAGCGTCCGCGGCGAGGGCGAGGGCGATGCCACCAACGGCA
AGCTGACCCTGAAGTTCATCTGCACCACCGGCAAGCTGCCCGTGCCCTGGCCCACCCTCGTGACCACCTT
CGGCTACGGCGTGGCCTGCTTCAGCCGCTACCCCGACCACATGAAGCAGCACGACTTCTTCAAGTCCGCC
ATGCCCGAAGGCTACGTCCAGGAGCGCACCATCTCTTTCAAGGACGACGGTACCTACAAGACCCGCGCCG
AGGTGAAGTTCGAGGGCGACACCCTGGTGAACCGCATCGAGCTGAAGGGCATCGACTTCAAGGAGGACGG
CAACATCCTGGGGCACAAGCTGGAGTACAACTTCAACAGCCACAACGTCTATATCACGGCCGACAAGCAG
AAGAACGGCATCAAGGCTAACTTCAAGATCCGCCACAACGTTGAGGACGGCAGCGTGCAGCTCGCCGACC
ACTACCAGCAGAACACCCCCATCGGCGACGGCCCCGTGCTGCTGCCCGACAACCACTACCTGAGCCATCA
GTCCGCCCTGAGCAAAGACCCCAACGAGAAGCGCGATCACATGGTCCTGCTGGAGTTCGTGACCGCCGCC
GGGATTACACATGGCATGGACGAGCTGTACAAGGATATCCATGCACACTGGCGGCCGCTCGAGATGAATC
CCAGTATGAAGCAGAAACAAGAAGAAATCAAAGAGAATATAAAGAATAGTTCTGTCCCAAGAAGAACTCT
GAAGATGATTCAGCCTTCTGCATCTGGATCTCTTGTTGGAAGAGAAAATGAGCTGTCCGCAGGCTTGTCC
AAAAGGAAACATCGGAATGACCACTTAACATCTACAACTTCCAGCCCTGGGGTTATTGTCCCAGAATCTA
GTGAAAATAAAAATCTTGGAGGAGTCACCCAGGAGTCATTTGATCTTATGATTAAAGAAAATCCATCCTC
TCAGTATTGGAAGGAAGTGGCAGAAAAACGGAGAAAGGCGCTGTAAGTTTAAACCCTGCAGGGAATTCGT
CGAGGGACCTAATAACTTCGTATAGCATACATTATACGAAGTTATACATGTTTAAGGGTTCCGGTTCCAC
TAGGTACAATTCGATATCAAGCTTATCGATAATCAACCTCTGGATTACAAAATTTGTGAAAGATTGACTG
GTATTCTTAACTATGTTGCTCCTTTTACGCTATGTGGATACGCTGCTTTAATGCCTTTGTATCATGCTAT
TGCTTCCCGTATGGCTTTCATTTTCTCCTCCTTGTATAAATCCTGGTTGCTGTCTCTTTATGAGGAGTTG
TGGCCCGTTGTCAGGCAACGTGGCGTGGTGTGCACTGTGTTTGCTGACGCAACCCCCACTGGTTGGGGCA
TTGCCACCACCTGTCAGCTCCTTTCCGGGACTTTCGCTTTCCCCCTCCCTATTGCCACGGCGGAACTCAT
CGCCGCCTGCCTTGCCCGCTGCTGGACAGGGGCTCGGCTGTTGGGCACTGACAATTCCGTGGTGTTGTCG
GGGAAATCATCGTCCTTTCCTTGGCTGCTCGCCTGTGTTGCCACCTGGATTCTGCGCGGGACGTCCTTCT
GCTACGTCCCTTCGGCCCTCAATCCAGCGGACCTTCCTTCCCGCGGCCTGCTGCCGGCTCTGCGGCCTCT
TCCGCGTCTTCGCCTTCGCCCTCAGACGAGTCGGATCTCCCTTTGGGCCGCCTCCCCGCATCGATACCGT
CGACCTCGATCGAGACCTAGAAAAACATGGAGCAATCACAAGTAGCAATACAGCAGCTACCAATGCTGAT
TGTGCCTGGCTAGAAGCACAAGAGGAGGAGGAGGTGGGTTTTCCAGTCACACCTCAGGTACCTTTAAGAC
CAATGACTTACAAGGCAGCTGACGCGTGATTTTAAAAGAAAAGGGGGGACTGGAAGGGCTAATTCACTCC
CACTGCTTTTTGCCTGTACTGGGTCTCTCTGGTTAGACCAGATCTGAGCCTGGGAGCTCTCTGGCTAACT
AGGGAACCCACTGCTTAAGCCTCAATAAAGCTTGCCTTGAGTGCTTCAAGTAGTGTGTGCCCGTCTGTTG
TGTGACTCTGGTAACTAGAGATCCCTCAGACCCTTTTAGTCAGTGTGGAAAATCTCTAGCAGCATGTGAG
CAAAAGGCCAGCAAAAGGCCAGGAACCGTAAAAAGGCCGCGTTGCTGGCGTTTTTCCATAGGCTCCGCCC
CCCTGACGAGCATCACAAAAATCGACGCTCAAGTCAGAGGTGGCGAAACCCGACAGGACTATAAAGATAC
CAGGCGTTTCCCCCTGGAAGCTCCCTCGTGCGCTCTCCTGTTCCGACCCTGCCGCTTACCGGATACCTGT
CCGCCTTTCTCCCTTCGGGAAGCGTGGCGCTTTCTCATAGCTCACGCTGTAGGTATCTCAGTTCGGTGTA
GGTCGTTCGCTCCAAGCTGGGCTGTGTGCACGAACCCCCCGTTCAGCCCGACCGCTGCGCCTTATCCGGT
AACTATCGTCTTGAGTCCAACCCGGTAAGACACGACTTATCGCCACTGGCAGCAGCCACTGGTAACAGGA
TTAGCAGAGCGAGGTATGTAGGCGGTGCTACAGAGTTCTTGAAGTGGTGGCCTAACTACGGCTACACTAG
AAGAACAGTATTTGGTATCTGCGCTCTGCTGAAGCCAGTTACCTTCGGAAAAAGAGTTGGTAGCTCTTGA
TCCGGCAAACAAACCACCGCTGGTAGCGGTGGTTTTTTTGTTTGCAAGCAGCAGATTACGCGCAGAAAAA
AAGGATCTCAAGAAGATCCTTTGATCTTTTCTACGGGGTCTGACGCTCAGTGGAACGAAAACTCACGTTA
AGGGATTTTGGTCATGAGATTATCAAAAAGGATCTTCACCTAGATCCTTTTAAATTAAAAATGAAGTTTT
AAATCAATCTAAAGTATATATGAGTAAACTTGGTCTGACAGTTACCAATGCTTAATCAGTGAGGCACCTA
TCTCAGCGATCTGTCTATTTCGTTCATCCATAGTTGCCTGACTCCCCGTCGTGTAGATAACTACGATACG
GGAGGGCTTACCATCTGGCCCCAGTGCTGCAATGATACCGCGAGACCCACGCTCACCGGCTCCAGATTTA
TCAGCAATAAACCAGCCAGCCGGAAGGGCCGAGCGCAGAAGTGGTCCTGCAACTTTATCCGCCTCCATCC
AGTCTATTAATTGTTGCCGGGAAGCTAGAGTAAGTAGTTCGCCAGTTAATAGTTTGCGCAACGTTGTTGC
CATTGCTACAGGCATCGTGGTGTCACGCTCGTCGTTTGGTATGGCTTCATTCAGCTCCGGTTCCCAACGA
TCAAGGCGAGTTACATGATCCCCCATGTTGTGCAAAAAAGCGGTTAGCTCCTTCGGTCCTCCGATCGTTG
TCAGAAGTAAGTTGGCCGCAGTGTTATCACTCATGGTTATGGCAGCACTGCATAATTCTCTTACTGTCAT
GCCATCCGTAAGATGCTTTTCTGTGACTGGTGAGTACTCAACCAAGTCATTCTGAGAATAGTGTATGCGG
CGACCGAGTTGCTCTTGCCCGGCGTCAATACGGGATAATACCGCGCCACATAGCAGAACTTTAAAAGTGC
TCATCATTGGAAAACGTTCTTCGGGGCGAAAACTCTCAAGGATCTTACCGCTGTTGAGATCCAGTTCGAT
GTAACCCACTCGTGCACCCAACTGATCTTCAGCATCTTTTACTTTCACCAGCGTTTCTGGGTGAGCAAAA
ACAGGAAGGCAAAATGCCGCAAAAAAGGGAATAAGGGCGACACGGAAATGTTGAATACTCATACTCTTCC
TTTTTCAATATTATTGAAGCATTTATCAGGGTTATTGTCTCATGAGCGGATACATATTTGAATGTATTTA
GAAAAATAAACAAATAGGGGTTCCGCGCACATTTCCCCGAAAAGTGCCACCTGAC
