>Addgene plasmid #83915 | Clover-Geminin(1-110) | addgene partial sequence | sequence record 164918 | LNCX 5'-AGCTCGTTTAGTGAACCGTCAGATC-3'
CTGTTCACCGGGGTGGTGCCCATCCTGGTCGAGCTGGACGGCGACGTAAACGGCCACAAGTTCAGCGTCC
GCGGCGAGGGCGAGGGCGATGCCACCAACGGCAAGCTGACCCTGAAGTTCATCTGCACCACCGGCAAGCT
GCCCGTGCCCTGGCCCACCCTCGTGACCACCTTCGGCTACGGCGTGGCCTGCTTCAGCCGCTACCCCGAC
CACATGAAGCAGCACGACTTCTTCAAGTCCGCCATGCCCGAAGGCTACGTCCAGGAGCGCACCATCTCTT
TCAAGGACGACGGTACCTACAAGACCCGCGCCGAGGTGAAGTTCGAGGGCGACACCCTGGTGAACCGCAT
CGAGCTGAAGGGCATCGACTTCAAGGAGGACGGCAACATCCTGGGGCACAAGCTGGAGTACAACTTCAAC
AGCCACAACGTCTATATCACGGCCGACAAGCAGAAGAACGGCATCAAGGCTAACTTCAAGATCCGCCACA
ACGTTGAGGACGGCAGCGTGCAGCTCGCCGACCACTACCAGCAGAACACCCCCATCGGCGACGGCCCCGT
GCTGCTGCCCGACAACCACTACCTGAGCCATCAGTCCGCCCTGAGCAAAGACCCCAACGAGAAGCGCGAT
CACATGGTCCTGCTGGAGTTCGTGACCGCCGCCGGGATTACACATGGCATGGACGAGCTGTACAAGGATA
TCCATGCACACTGGCGGCCGCTCGAGATGAATCCCAGTATGAAGCAGAAACAAGAAGAAATCAAAGAGAA
TATAAAGAATAGTTCTGTCCCAAGAAGAACTCTGAAGATGATTCAGCCTTCTGCATCTGGATCTCTTGTT
GGAA
