>Addgene plasmid #83915 | Clover-Geminin(1-110) | addgene partial sequence | sequence record 164919 | WPRE-R 5'-CATAGCGTAAAAGGAGCAACA-3'
ATCCAGAGGTTGATTATCGATAAGCTTGATATCGAATTGTACCTAGTGGAACCGGAACCCTTAAACATGT
ATAACTTCGTATAATGTATGCTATACGAAGTTATTAGGTCCCTCGACGAATTCCCTGCAGGGTTTAAACT
TACAGCGCCTTTCTCCGTTTTTCTGCCACTTCCTTCCAATACTGAGAGGATGGATTTTCTTTAATCATAA
GATCAAATGACTCCTGGGTGACTCCTCCAAGATTTTTATTTTCACTAGATTCTGGGACAATAACCCCAGG
GCTGGAAGTTGTAGATGTTAAGTGGTCATTCCGATGTTTCCTTTTGGACAAGCCTGCGGACAGCTCATTT
TCTCTTCCAACAAGAGATCCAGATGCAGAAGGCTGAATCATCTTCAGAGTTCTTCTTGGGACAGAACTAT
TCTTTATATTCTCTTTGATTTCTTCTTGTTTCTGCTTCATACTGGGATTCATCTCGAGCGGCCGCCAGTG
TGCATGGATATCCTTGTACAGCTCGTCCATGCCATGTGTAATCCCGGCGGCGGTCACGAACTCCAGCAGG
ACCATGTGATCGCGCTTCTCGTTGGGGTCTTTGCTCAGGGCGGACTGATGGCTCAGGTAGTGGTTGTCGG
GCAGCAGCACGGGGCCGTCGCCGATGGGGGTGTTCTGCTGGTAGTGGTCGGCGAGCTGCACGCTGCCGTC
CTCAACGTTGTGGCGGATCTTGAAGTTAGCCTTGATGCCGTTCTTCTGCTTGTCGGCCGTGATATAGACG
TTGTGGCTGTTGAAGTTGTACTCCAGCTTGTGCC
